>Addgene plasmid #110613 | pBTK564 | depositor full sequence | sequence record 208074 | pBTK564 sequence 7798 bps
TCGATGTAATCCGCTTCGTGGCCGGGCTTGCGCTCTGCCAGCGCTGGGCTGGCCTCGGCCATGGCCTTGC
CGATTTCCTCGGCACTGCGGCCCCGGCTGGCCAGCTTCTGCGCGGCGATAAAGTCGCACTTGCTGAGGTC
ATGACCGAAGCGCTTGACCAGCCCGGCCATCTCGCTGCGGTACTCGTCCAGCGCCGTGCGCCGGTGGCGG
CTAAGCTGCCGCTCGGGCAGTTCGAGGCTGGCCAGCCTGCGGGCCTTCTCCTGCTGCCGCTGGGCCTGCT
CGATCTGCTGGCCAGCCTGCTGCACCAGCGCCGGGCCAGCGGTGGCGGTCTTGCCCTTGGATTCACGCAG
CAGCACCCACGGCTGATAACCGGCGCGGGTGGTGTGCTTGTCCTTGCGGTTGGTGAAGCCCGCCAAGCGG
CCATAGTGGCGGCTGTCGGCGCTGGCCGGGTCGGCGTCGTACTCGCTGGCCAGCGTCCGGGCAATCTGCC
CCCGAAGTTCACCGCCTGCGGCGTCGGCCACCTTGACCCATGCCTGATAGTTCTTCGGGCTGGTTTCCAC
TACCAGGGCAGGCTCCCGGCCCTCGGCTTTCATGTCATCCAGGTCAAACTCGCTGAGGTCGTCCACCAGC
ACCAGACCATGCCGCTCCTGCTCGGCGGGCCTGATATACACGTCATTGCCCTGGGCATTCATCCGCTTGA
GCCATGGCGTGTTCTGGAGCACTTCGGCGGCTGACCATTCCCGGTTCATCATCTGGCCGGTGGGTGCGTC
CCTGACGCCGATATCGAAGCGCTCACAGCCCATGGCCTTGAGCTGTCGGCCTATGGCCTGCAAAGTCCTG
TCGTTCTTCATCGGGCCACCAAGCGCAGCCAGATCGAGCCGTCCTCGGTTGTCAGTGGCGTCAGGTCGAG
CAAGAGCAACGATGCGATCAGCAGCACCACCGTAGGCATCATGGAAGCCAGCATCACGGTTAGCCATAGC
TTCCAGTGCCACCCCCGCGACGCGCTCCGGGCGCTCTGCGCGGCGCTGCTCACCTCGGCGGCTACCTCCC
GCAACTCTTTGGCCAGCTCCACCCATGCCGCCCCTGTCTGGCGCTGGGCTTTCAGCCACTCCGCCGCCTG
CGCCTCGCTGGCCTGCTTGGTCTGGCTCATGACCTGCCGGGCTTCGTCGGCCAGTGTCGCCATGCTCTGG
GCCAGCGGTTCGATCTGCTCCGCTAACTCGTTGATGCCTCTGGATTTCTTCACTCTGTCGATTGCGTTCA
TGGTCTATTGCCTCCCGGTATTCCTGTAAGTCGATGATCTGGGCGTTGGCGGTGTCGATGTTCAGGGCCA
CGTCTGCCCGGTCGGTGCGGATGCCCCGGCCTTCCATCTCCACCACGTTCGGCCCCAGGTGAACACCGGG
CAGGCGCTCGATGCCCTGCGCCTCAAGTGTTCTGTGGTCAATGCGGGCGTCGTGGCCAGCCCGCTCTAAT
GCCCGGTTGGCATGGTCGGCCCATGCCTCGCGGGTCTGCTCAAGCCATGCCTTGGGCTTGAGCGCTTCGG
TCTTCTGTGCCCCGCCCTTCTCCGGGGTCTTGCCGTTGTACCGCTTGAACCACTGAGCGGCGGGCCGCTC
GATGCCGTCATTGATCCGCTCGGAGATCATCAGGTGGCAGTGCGGGTTCTCGCCGCCACCGGCATGGATG
GCCAGCGTATACGGCAGGCGCTCGGCACCGGTCAGGTGCTGGGCGAACTCGGACGCCAGCGCCTTCTGCT
GGTCGAGGGTCAGCTCGACCGGCAGGGCAAATTCGACCTCCTTGAACAGCCGCCCATTGGCGCGTTCATA
CAGGTCGGCAGCATCCCAGTAGTCGGCGGGCCGCTCGACGAACTCCGGCATGTGCCCGGATTCGGCGTGC
AAGACTTCATCCATGTCGCGGGCATACTTGCCTTCGCGCTGGATGTAGTCGGCCTTGGCCCTGGCCGATT
GGCCGCCCGACCTGCTGCCGGTTTTCGCCGTAAGGTGATAAATCGCCATGCTGCCTCGCTGTTGCTTTTG
CTTTTCGGCTCCATGCAATGGCCCTCGGAGAGCGCACCGCCCGAAGGGTGGCCGTTAGGCCAGTTTCTCG
AAGAGAAACCGGTAAGTGCGCCCTCCCCTACAAAGTAGGGTCGGGATTGCCGCCGCTGTGCCTCCATGAT
AGCCTACGAGACAGCACATTAACAATGGGGTGTCAAGATGGTTAAGGGGAGCAACAAGGCGGCGGATCGG
CTGGCCAAGCTCGAAGAACAACGAGCGCGAATCAATGCCGAAATTCAGCGGGAGCGGGCAAGGGAACAGC
AGCAAGAGCGCAAGAACGAAACAAGGCGCAAGGTGCTGGTGGGGGCCATGATTTTGGCCAAGGTGAACAG
CAGCGAGTGGCCGGAGGATCGGCTCATGGCGGCAATGGATGCGTACCTTGAACGCGACCACGACCGCGCC
TTGTTCGGTCTGCCGCCACGCCAGAAGGATGAGCCGGGCTGAATGATCGACCGAGACAGGCCCTGCGGGG
CTGCACACGCGCCCCCACCCTTCGGGTAGGGGGAAAGGCCGCTAAAGCGGCTAAAAGCGCTCCAGCGTAT
TTCTGCGGGGTTTGGTGTGGGGTTTAGCGGGCTTTGCCCGCCTTTCCCCCTGCCGCGCAGCGGTGGGGCG
GTGTGTAGCCTAGCGCAGCGAATAGACCAGCTATCCGGCCTCTGGCCGGGCATATTGGGCAAGGGCAGCA
GCGCCCCACAAGGGCGCTGATAACCGCGCCTAGTGGATTATTCTTAGATAATCATGGATGGATTTTTCCA
ACACCCCGCCAGCCCCCGCCCCTGCTGGGTTTGCAGGTTTGGGGGCGTGACAGTTATTGCAGGGGTTCGT
GACAGTTATTGCAGGGGGGCGTGACAGTTATTGCAGGGGTTCGTGACAGTTAGTACGGGAGTGACGGGCA
CTGGCTGGCAATGTCTAGCAACGGCAGGCATTTCGGCTGAGGGTAAAAGAACTTTCCGCTAAGCGATAGA
CTGTATGTAAACACAGTATTGCAAGGACGCGGAACATGCCTCATGTGGCGGCCAGGACGGCCAGCCGGGA
TCGGGATACTGGTCGTTACCAGAGCCACCGACCCGAGCAAACCCTTCTCTATCAGATCGTTGACGAGTAT
TACCCGGCATTCGCTGCGCTTATGGCAGAGCAGGGAAAGGAATTGCCGGGCTATGTGCAACGGGAATTTG
AAGAATTTCTCCAATGCGGGCGGCTGGAGCATGGCTTTCTACGGGTTCGCTGCGAGTCTTGCCACGCCGA
GCACCTGGTCGCTTTCAGAAATCAATCTAAAGTATATATGAGTAAACTTGGTCTGACAGGCCCCTGAATT
CGCATCTAGATGGTAGAGCCACAAACAGCCGGTACAAGCAACGATCTCCAGGACCATCTGAATCATGCGC
GGATGACACGAACTCACGACGGCGATCACAGACATTAACCCACAGTACAGACACTGCGACAACGTGGCAA
TTCGTCGCAATACCGTCTCACTGAACTGGCCGATAATTGCAGACGAACGGGTGAAACAAAACGGTTGACA
ACATGAAGTAAACACGGTACGATGTACCACATGAAACGACAGTGAGTCAATACAGAAACAGAGGAGATAT
TACATATGGTCTTCACACTCGAAGATTTCGTTGGGGACTGGCGACAGACAGCCGGCTACAACCTGGACCA
AGTCCTTGAACAGGGAGGTGTGTCCAGTTTGTTTCAGAATCTCGGGGTGTCCGTAACTCCGATCCAAAGG
ATTGTCCTGAGCGGTGAAAATGGGCTGAAGATCGACATCCATGTCATCATCCCGTATGAAGGTCTGAGCG
GCGACCAAATGGGCCAGATCGAAAAAATTTTTAAGGTGGTGTACCCTGTGGATGATCATCACTTTAAGGT
GATCCTGCACTATGGCACACTGGTAATCGACGGGGTTACGCCGAACATGATCGACTATTTCGGACGGCCG
TATGAAGGCATCGCCGTGTTCGACGGCAAAAAGATCACTGTAACAGGGACCCTGTGGAACGGCAACAAAA
TTATCGACGAGCGCCTGATCAACCCCGACGGCTCCCTGCTGTTCCGAGTAACCATCAACGGAGTGACCGG
CTGGCGGCTGTGCGAACGCATTCTGGCGTAAATCCGTAATCGTTAATCCGCAAATAACGTAAAAACCCGC
TTCGGCGGGTTTTTTTATGGGGGGAGTTTAGGGAAAGAGCATTTGTCAGCTGGATCAGCAGATGGGAACC
GGATACTCCTCAGCCTCCAGAGTAGCCAATGAGACGCCGAGCGGCCGCTTATTTGCCGACTACCTTGGTG
ATCTCGCCTTTCACGTAGTGGACAAATTCTTCCAACTGATCTGCGCGCGAGGCCAAGCGATCTTCTTCTT
GTCCAAGATAAGCCTGTCTAGCTTCAAGTATGACGGGCTGATACTGGGCCGGCAGGCGCTCCATTGCCCA
GTCGGCAGCGACATCCTTCGGCGCGATTTTGCCGGTTACTGCGCTGTACCAAATGCGGGACAACGTAAGC
ACTACATTTCGCTCATCGCCAGCCCAGTCGGGCGGCGAGTTCCATAGCGTTAAGGTTTCATTTAGCGCCT
CAAATAGATCCTGTTCAGGAACCGGATCAAAGAGTTCCTCCGCCGCTGGACCTACCAAGGCAACGCTATG
TTCTCTTGCTTTTGTCAGCAAGATAGCCAGATCAATGTCGATCGTGGCTGGCTCGAAGATACCCGCAAGA
ATGTCATTGCGCTGCCATTCTCCAAATTGCAGTTCGCGCTTAGCTGGATAACGCCACGGAATGATGTCGT
CGTGCACAACAATGGTGACTTCTACAGCGCGGAGAATCTCGCTCTCTCCAGGGGAAGCCGAAGTTTCCAA
AAGGTCGTTGATCAAAGCTCGCCGCGTTGTTTCATCAAGCCTTACGGTCACCGTAACCAGCAAATCAATA
TCACTGTGTGGCTTCAGGCCGCCATCCACTGCGGAGCCGTACAAATGTACGGCCAGCAACGTCGGTTCGA
GATGGCGCTCGATGACGCCAACTACCTCTGATAGTTGAGTCGATACTTCGGCGATCACCGCTTCCCTCAT
AATGTTTAACTTTGTTTTAGGGCGACTGCCCTGCTGCGTAACATCGTTGCTGCTCCATAACATCAAACAT
CGACCCACGGCGTAACGCGCTTGCTGCTTGGATGCCCGAGGCATAGACTGTACCCCAAAAAAACAGTCAT
AACAAGCCATGAAAACCGCCACTGCGCCGTTACCACCGCTGCGTTCGGTCAAGGTTCTGGACCAGTTGCG
TGAGCGCATACGCTACTTGCATTACAGCTTACGAACCGAACAGGCTTATGTCCACTGGGTTCGTGCCTTC
ATCCGTTTCCACGGTGTGCGTCACCCGGCAACCTTGGGTAGCAGCGAAGTCGAGGCATTTCTGTCCTGGC
TGGTCATGACCAAAATCCCTTAACGTGAGTCAGCCTGCCGCCTTGGGCCGGGTGATGTCGTACTTGCCCG
CCGCGAACTCGGTTACCGTCCAGCCCAGCGCGACCAGCTCCGGCAACGCCTCGCGCACCCGCTTGCGGCG
CTTGCGCATGGTCGAACCACTGGCCTCTGACGGCCAGACATAGCCGCACAAGGTATCTATGGAAGCCTTG
CCGGTTTTGCCGGGGTCGATCCAGCCACACAGCCGCTGGTGCAGCAGGCGGGCGGTTTCGCTGTCCAGCG
CCCGCACCTCGTCCATGCTGATGCGCACATGCTGGCCGCCACCCATGACGGCCTGCGCGATCAAGGGGTT
CAGGGCCACGTACAGGCGCCCGTCCGCCTCGTCGCTGGCGTACTCCGACAGCAGCCGAAACCCCTGCCGC
TTGCGGCCATTCTGGGCGATGATGGATACCTTCCAAAGGCGCTCGATGCAGTCCTGTATGTGCTTGAGCG
CCCCACCACTATCGACCTCTGCCCCGATTTCCTTTGCCAGCGCCCGATAGCTACCTTTGACCACATGGCA
TTCAGCGGTGACGGCCTCCCACTTGGGTTCCAGGAACAGCCGGAGCTGCCGTCCGCCTTCGGTCTTGGGT
TCCGGGCCAAGCACTAGGCCATTAGGCCCAGCCATGGCCACCAGCCCTTGCAGGATGCGCAGATCATCAG
CGCCCAGCGGCTCCGGGCCGCTGAACTCGATCCGCTTGCCGTCGCCGTAGTCATACGTCACGTCCAGCTT
GCTGCGCTTGCGCTCGCCCCGCTTGAGGGCACGGAACAGGCCGGGGGCCAGACAGTGCGCCGGGTCGTGC
CGGACGTGGCTGAGGCTGTGCTTGTTCTTAGGCTTCACCACGGGGCACCCCCTTGCTCTTGCGCTGCCTC
TCCAGCACGGCGGGCTTGAGCACCCCGCCGTCATGCCGCCTGAACCACCGATCAGCGAACGGTGCGCCAT
AGTTGGCCTTGCTCACACCGAAGCGGACGAAGAACCGGCGCTGGTCGTCGTCCACACCCCATTCCTCGGC
CTCGGCGCTGGTCATGCTCGACAGGTAGGACTGCCAGCGGATGTTATCGACCAGTACCGAGCTGCCCCGG
CTGGCCTGCTGCTGGTCGCCTGCGCCCATCATGGCCGCGCCCTTGCTGGCATGGTGCAGGAACACGATAG
AGCACCCGGTATCGGCGGCGATGGCCTCCATGCGACCGATGACCTGGGCCATGGGGCCGCTGGCGTTTTC
TTCCTCGATGTGGAACCGGCGCAGCGTGTCCAGCACCATCAGGCGGCGGCCCTCGGCGGCGCGCTTGAGG
CCGTCGAACCACTCCGGGGCCATGATGTTGGGCAGGCTGCCGATCAGCGGCTGGATCAGCAGGCCGTCAG
CCACGGCTTGCCGTTCCTCGGCGCTGAGGTGCGCCCCAAGGGCGTGCAGGCGGTGATGAATGGCGGTGGG
CGGGTCTTCGGCGGGCAGGTAGATCACCGGGCCGGTGGGCAGTTCGCCCACCTCCAGCAGATCCGGCCCG
CCTGCAATCTGTGCGGCCAGTTGCAGGGCCAGCATGGATTTACCGGCACCACCGGGCGACACCAGCGCCC
CGACCGTACCGGCCACCATGTTGGGCAAAACGTAGTCCAGCGGTGGCGGCGCTGCTGCGAACGCCTCCAG
AATATTGATAGGCTTATGGGTAGCCATTGATTGCCTCCTTTGCAGGCAGTTGGTGGTTAGGCGCTGGCGG
GGTCACTACCCCCGCCCTGCGCCGCTCTGAGTTCTTCCAGGCACTCGCGCAGCGCCTCGTATTCGTCGTC
GGTCAGCCAGAACTTGCGCTGACGCATCCCTTTGGCCTTCATGCGCTCGGCATATCGCGCTTGGCGTACA
GCGTCAGGGCTGGCCAGCAGGTCGCCGGTCTGCTTGTCCTTTTGGTCTTTCATATCAGTCACCGAGAAAC
TTGCCGGGGCCGAAAGGCTTGTCTTCGCGGAACAAGGACAAGGTGCAGCCGTCAAGGTTAAGGCTGGCCA
TATCAGCGACTGAAAAGCGGCCAGCCTCGGCCTTGTTTGACGTATAACCAAAGCCACCGGGCAACCAATA
GCCCTTGTCACTTTTGATCAGGTAGACCGACCCTGAAGCGCTTTTTTCGTATTCCATAAAACCCCCTTCT
GTGCGTGAGTACTCATAGTATAACAGGCGTGAGTACCAACGCAAGCACTACATGCTGAAATCTGGCCCGC
CCCTGTCCATGCCTCGCTGGCGGGGTGCCGGTGCCCGTGCCAGCTCGGCCCGCGCAAGCTGGACGCTGGG
CAGACCCATGACCTTGCTGACGGTGCGC
Features (pLannotate 1.2.2; 11 found; start..end, strand, type, name):
   2090..2177    -  oriT           RSF1010 oriT: origin of transfer of the broad-host-range plasmid RSF1010 (Scholz et al., 1989)
   2208..2489    +  CDS            mobC: MOBC_ECOLX - Protein predicted: Swiss-Prot protein existence level 4. This protein is essential to promote the specific transfer of the plasmid in the presence of conjugative plasmids. From Escherichia coli.
   2519..2913    +  rep_origin     RSF1010 oriV: replication origin of the broad-host-range plasmid RSF1010; requires the RSF1010 RepA/B/C proteins for replication (Scholz et al., 1989)
   3646..4161    +  CDS            Nluc: NanoLuc® luciferase human codon-optimized
   4322..5110    -  CDS            aadA: S3AD_ECOLX - Experimental evidence at protein level: Swiss-Prot protein existence level 1. Mediates bacterial resistance to the antibiotics streptomycin and spectinomycin. From Escherichia coli.
   5117..5173    -  CDS            GmR (fragment): gentamycin acetyltransferase; aacC1; confers resistance to gentamycin
   5349..5372    -  promoter       Pc promoter (fragment): intI1 (promoter lies within the coding sequence); class 1 integron promoter
   5490..6341    -  CDS            RSF1010 RepC: replication protein C of the broad-host-range plasmid RSF1010 (Scholz et al., 1989); repC
   6328..7167    -  CDS            RSF1010 RepA: replication protein A of the broad-host-range plasmid RSF1010 (Scholz et al., 1989); repA
   7159..7233    -  ncRNA          Plasmid R1162: Accession: RF00043 - R1162-like plasmid antisense RNA
   7681..2009    -  CDS            mobA (across the origin): MOBA2_ECOLX - Also known as repB. Experimental evidence at protein level: Swiss-Prot protein existence level 1. Part of the relaxosome complex that is responsible for plasmid transfer during conjugation. Locally unwinds DNA and catalyzes the cleavage of one of the DNA strands at oriT. The cleaved strand is then transferred through the dedicated type IV secretion apparatus. MobA remains covalently linked at the 5' end of the strand, and once in the recipient cell, it probably catalyzes the rejoining of the two ends of the strand, re-forming the circular plasmid DNA. The primase activity of MobA
