>Addgene plasmid #110613 | pBTK564 | addgene full sequence | sequence record 218137 | Addgene NGS Result
TGTTTTAGGGCGACTGCCCTGCTGCGTAACATCGTTGCTGCTCCATAACATCAAACATCGACCCACGGCG
TAACGCGCTTGCTGCTTGGATGCCCGAGGCATAGACTGTACCCCAAAAAAACAGTCATAACAAGCCATGA
AAACCGCCACTGCGCCGTTACCACCGCTGCGTTCGGTCAAGGTTCTGGACCAGTTGCGTGAGCGCATACG
CTACTTGCATTACAGCTTACGAACCGAACAGGCTTATGTCCACTGGGTTCGTGCCTTCATCCGTTTCCAC
GGTGTGCGTCACCCGGCAACCTTGGGTAGCAGCGAAGTCGAGGCATTTCTGTCCTGGCTGGTCATGACCA
AAATCCCTTAACGTGAGTCAGCCTGCCGCCTTGGGCCGGGTGATGTCGTACTTGCCCGCCGCGAACTCGG
TTACCGTCCAGCCCAGCGCGACCAGCTCCGGCAACGCCTCGCGCACCCGCTGGCGGCGCTTGCGCATGGT
CGAACCACTGGCCTCTGACGGCCAGACATAGCCGCACAAGGTATCTATGGAAGCCTTGCCGGTTTTGCCG
GGGTCGATCCAGCCACACAGCCGCTGGTGCAGCAGGCGGGCGGTTTCGCTGTCCAGCGCCCGCACCTCGT
CCATGCTGATGCGCACATGCTGGCCGCCACCCATGACGGCCTGCGCGATCAAGGGGTTCAGGGCCACGTA
CAGGCGCCCGTCCGCCTCGTCGCTGGCGTACTCCGACAGCAGCCGAAACCCCTGCCGCTTGCGGCCATTC
TGGGCGATGATGGATACCTTCCAAAGGCGCTCGATGCAGTCCTGTATGTGCTTGAGCGCCCCACCACTAT
CGACCTCTGCCCCGATTTCCTTTGCCAGCGCCCGATAGCTACCTTTGACCACCATGGCATCAGCGGTGAC
GGCCTCCCACTTGGGTTCCAGGAACAGCCGGAGCTGCCGTCCGCCTTCGGTCTTGGGTTCCGGGCCAAGC
ACTAGGCCATTAGGCCCAGCCATGGCCACCAGCCCTTGCAGGATGCGCAGATCATCAGCGCCCAGCGGCT
CCGGGCCGCTGAACTCGATCCGCTTGCCGTCGCCGTAGTCATACGTCACGTCCAGCTTGCTGCGCTTGCG
CTCGCCCCGCTTGAGGGCACGGAACAGGCCGGGGGCCAGACAGTGCGCCGGGTCGTGCCGGACGTGGCTG
AGGCTGTGCTTGTTCTTAGGCTTCACCACGGGGCACCCCCTTGCTCTTGCGCTGCCTCTCCAGCACGGCG
GGCTTGAGCACCCCGCCGTCATGCCGCCTGAACCACCGATCAGCGAACGGTGCGCCATAGTTGGCCTTGC
TCACACCGAAGCGGACGAAGAACCGGCGCTGGTCGTCGTCCACACCCCATTCCTCGGCCTCGGCGCTGGT
CATGCTCGACAGGTAGGACTGCCAGCGGATGTTATCGACCAGTACCGAGCTGCCCCGGCTGGCCTGCTGC
TGGTCGCCTGCGCCCATCATGGCCGCGCCCTTGCTGGCATGGTGCAGGAACACGATAGAGCACCCGGTAT
CGGCGGCGATGGCCTCCATGCGACCGATGACCTGGGCCATGGGGCCGCTGGCGTTTTCTTCCTCGATGTG
GAACCGGCGCAGCGTGTCCAGCACCATCAGGCGGCGGCCCTCGGCGGCGCGCTTGAGGCCGTCGAACCAC
TCCGGGGCCATGATGTTGGGCAGGCTGCCGATCAGCGGCTGGATCAGCAGGCCGTCAGCCACGGCTTGCC
GTTCCTCGGCGCTGAGGTGCGCCCCAAGGGCGTGCAGGCGGTGATGAATGGCGGTGGGCGGGTCTTCGGC
GGGCAGGTAGATCACCGGGCCGGTGGGCAGTTCGCCCACCTCCAGCAGATCCGGCCCGCCTGCAATCTGT
GCGGCCAGTTGCAGGGCCAGCATGGATTTACCGGCACCACCGGGCGACACCAGCGCCCCGACCGTACCGG
CCACCATGTTGGGCAAAACGTAGTCCAGCGGTGGCGGCGCTGCTGCGAACGCCTCCAGAATATTGATAGG
CTTATGGGTAGCCATTGATTGCCTCCTTTGCAGGCAGTTGGTGGTTAGGCGCTGGCGGGGTCACTACCCC
CGCCCTGCGCCGCTCTGAGTTCTTCCAGGCACTCGCGCAGCGCCTCGTATTCGTCGTCGGTCAGCCAGAA
CTTGCGCTGACGCATCCCTTTGGCCTTCATGCGCTCGGCATATCGCGCTTGGCGTACAGCGTCAGGGCTG
GCCAGCAGGTCGCCGGTCTGCTTGTCCTTTTGGTCTTTCATATCAGTCACCGAGAAACTTGCCGGGGCCG
AAAGGCTTGTCTTCGCGGAACAAGGACAAGGTGCAGCCGTCAAGGTTAAGGCTGGCCATATCAGCGACTG
AAAAGCGGCCAGCCTCGGCCTTGTTTGACGTATAACCAAAGCCACCGGGCAACCAATAGCCCTTGTCACT
TTTGATCAGGTAGACCGACCCTGAAGCGCTTTTTTCGTATTCCATAAAACCCCCTTCTGTGCGTGAGTAC
TCATAGTATAACAGGCGTGAGTACCAACGCAAGCACTACATGCTGAAATCTGGCCCGCCCCTGTCCATGC
CTCGCTGGCGGGGTGCCGGTGCCCGTGCCAGCTCGGCCCGCGCAAGCTGGACGCTGGGCAGACCCATGAC
CTTGCTGACGGTGCGCTCGATGTAATCCGCTTCGTGGCCGGGCTTGCGCTCTGCCAGCGCTGGGCTGGCC
TCGGCCATGGCCTTGCCGATTTCCTCGGCACTGCGGCCCCGGCTGGCCAGCTTCTGCGCGGCGATAAAGT
CGCACTTGCTGAGGTCATCACCGAAGCGCTTGACCAGCCCGGCCATCTCGCTGCGGTACTCGTCCAGCGC
CGTGCGCCGGTGGCGGCTAAGCTGCCGCTCGGGCAGTTCGAGGCTGGCCAGCCTGCGGGCCTTCTCCTGC
TGCCGCTGGGCCTGCTCGATCTGCTGGCCAGCCTGCTGCACCAGCGCCGGGCCAGCGGTGGCGGTCTTGC
CCTTGGATTCACGCAGCAGCACCCACGGCTGATAACCGGCGCGGGTGGTGTGCTTGTCCTTGCGGTTGGT
GAAGCCCGCCAAGCGGCCATAGTGGCGGCTGTCGGCGCTGGCCGGGTCGGCGTCGTACTCGCTGGCCAGC
GTCCGGGCAATCTGCCCCCGAAGTTCACCGCCTGCGGCGTCGGCCACCTTGACCCATGCCTGATAGTTCT
TCGGGCTGGTTTCCACTACCAGGGCAGGCTCCCGGCCCTCGGCTTTCATGTCATCCAGGTCAAACTCGCT
GAGGTCGTCCACCAGCACCAGACCATGCCGCTCCTGCTCGGCGGGCCTGATATACACGTCATTGCCCTGG
GCATTCATCCGCTTGAGCCATGGCGTGTTCTGGAGCACTTCGGCGGCTGACCATTCCCGGTTCATCATCT
GGCCGGTGGTGGCGTCCCTGACGCCGATATCGAAGCGCTCACAGCCCATGGCCTTGAGCTGTCGGCCTAT
GGCCTGCAAAGTCCTGTCGTTCTTCATCGGGCCACCAAGCGCAGCCAGATCGAGCCGTCCTCGGTTGTCA
GTGGCGTCAGGTCGAGCAAGAGCAACGATGCGATCAGCAGCACCACCGTAGGCATCATGGAAGCCAGCAT
CACGGTTAGCCATAGCTTCCAGTGCCACCCCCGCGACGCGCTCCGGGCGCTCTGCGCGGCGCTGCTCACC
TCGGCGGCTACCTCCCGCAACTCTTTGGCCAGCTCCACCCATGCCGCCCCTGTCTGGCGCTGGGCTTTCA
GCCACTCCGCCGCCTGCGCCTCGCTGGCCTGCTGGGTCTGGCTCATGACCTGCCGGGCTTCGTCGGCCAG
TGTCGCCATGCTCTGGGCCAGCGGTTCGATCTGCTCCGCTAACTCGTTGATGCCTCTGGATTTCTTCACT
CTGTCGATTGCGTTCATGGTCTATTGCCTCCCGGTATTCCTGTAAGTCGATGATCTGGGCGTTGGCGGTG
TCGATGTTCAGGGCCACGTCTGCCCGGTCGGTGCGGATGCCCCGGCCTTCCATCTCCACCACGTTCGGCC
CCAGGTGAACACCGGGCAGGCGCTCGATGCCCTGCGCCTCAAGTGTTCTGTGGTCAATGCGGGCGTCGTG
GCCAGCCCGCTCTAATGCCCGGTTGGCATGGTCGGCCCATGCCTCGCGGGTCTGCTCAAGCCATGCCTTG
GGCTTGAGCGCTTCGGTCTTCTGTGCCCCGCCCTTCTCCGGGGTCTTGCCGTTGTACCGCTTGAACCACT
GAGCGGCGGGCCGCTCGATGCCGTCATTGATCCGCTCGGAGATCATCAGGTGGCAGTGCGGGTTCTCGCC
GCCACCGGCATGGATGGCCAGCGTATACGGCAGGCGCTCGGCACCGGTCAGGTGCTGGGCGAACTCGGAC
GCCAGCGCCTTCTGCTGGTCGAGGGTCAGCTCGACCGGCAGGGCAAATTCGACCTCCTTGAACAGCCGCC
CATTGGCGCGTTCATACAGGTCGGCAGCATCCCAGTAGTCGGCGGGCCGCTCGACGAACTCCGGCATGTG
CCCGGATTCGGCGTGCAAGACTTCATCCATGTCGCGGGCATACTTGCCTTCGCGCTGGATGTAGTCGGCC
TTGGCCCTGGCCGATTGGCCGCCCGACCTGCTGCCGGTTTTCGCCGTAAGGTGATAAATCGCCATGCTGC
CTCGCTGTTGCTTTTGCTTTTCGGCTCCATGCAATGGCCCTCGGAGAGCGCACCGCCCGAAGGGTGGCCG
TTAGGCCAGTTTCTCGAAGAGAAACCGGTAAGTGCGCCCTCCCCTACAAAGTAGGGTCGGGATTGCCGCC
GCTGTGCCTCCATGATAGCCTACGAGACAGCACATTAACAATGGGGTGTCAAGATGGTTAAGGGGAGCAA
CAAGGCGGCGGATCGGCTGGCCAAGCTCGAAGAACAACGAGCGCGAATCAATGCCGAAATTCAGCGGGTG
CGGGCAAGGGAACAGCAGCAAGAGCGCAAGAACGAAACAAGGCGCAAGGTGCTGGTGGGGGCCATGATTT
TGGCCAAGGTGAACAGCAGCGAGTGGCCGGAGGATCGGCTCATGGCGGCAATGGATGCGTACCTTGAACG
CGACCACGACCGCGCCTTGTTCGGTCTGCCGCCACGCCAGAAGGATGAGCCGGGCTGAATGATCGACCGA
GACAGGCCCTGCGGGGCTGCACACGCGCCCCCACCCTTCGGGTAGGGGGAAAGGCCGCTAAAGCGGCTAA
AAGCGCTCCAGCGTATTTCTGCGGGGTTTGGTGTGGGGTTTAGCGGGCTTTGCCCGCCTTTCCCCCTGCC
GCGCAGCGGTGGGGCGGTGTGTAGCCTAGCGCAGCGAATAGACCAGCTATCCGGCCTCTGGCCGGGCATA
TTGGGCAAGGGCAGCAGCGCCCCACAAGGGCGCTGATAACCGCGCCTAGTGGATTATTCTTAGATAATCA
TGGATGGATTTTTCCAACACCCCGCCAGCCCCCGCCCCTGCTGGGTTTGCAGGTTTGGGGGCGTGACAGT
TATTGCAGGGGTTCGTGACAGTTATTGCAGGGGGGCGTGACAGTTATTGCAGGGGTTCGTGACAGTTAGT
ACGGGAGTGACGGGCACTGGCTGGCAATGTCTAGCAACGGCAGGCATTTCGGCTGAGGGTAAAAGAACTT
TCCGCTAAGCGATAGACTGTATGTAAACACAGTATTGCAAGGACGCGGAACATGCCTCATGTGGCGGCCA
GGACGGCCAGCCGGGATCGGGATACTGGTCGTTACCAGAGCCACCGACCCGAGCAAACCCTTCTCTATCA
GATCGTTGACGAGTATTACCCGGCATTCGCTGCGCTTATGGCAGAGCAGGGAAAGGAATTGCCGGGCTAT
GTGCAACGGGAATTTGAAGAATTTCTCCAATGCGGGCGGCTGGAGCATGGCTTTCTACGGGTTCGCTGCG
AGTCTTGCCACGCCGAGCACCTGGTCGCTTTCAGAAATCAATCTAAAGTATATATGAGTAAACTTGGTCT
GACAGGCCCCTGAATTCGCATCTAGATGGTAGAGCCACAAACAGCCGGTACAAGCAACGATCTCCAGGAC
CATCTGAATCATGCGCGGATGACACGAACTCACGACGGCGATCACAGACATTAACCCACAGTACAGACAC
TGCGACAACGTGGCAATTCGTCGCAATACCGTCTCACTGAACTGGCCGATAATTGCAGACGAACGGGTGA
AACAAAACGGTTGACAACATGAAGTAAACACGGTACGATGTACCACATGAAACGACAGTGAGTCAATACA
GAAACAGAGGAGATATTACATATGGTCTTCACACTCGAAGATTTCGTTGGGGACTGGCGACAGACAGCCG
GCTACAACCTGGACCAAGTCCTTGAACAGGGAGGTGTGTCCAGTTTGTTTCAGAATCTCGGGGTGTCCGT
AACTCCGATCCAAAGGATTGTCCTGAGCGGTGAAAATGGGCTGAAGATCGACATCCATGTCATCATCCCG
TATGAAGGTCTGAGCGGCGACCAAATGGGCCAGATCGAAAAAATTTTTAAGGTGGTGTACCCTGTGGATG
ATCATCACTTTAAGGTGATCCTGCACTATGGCACACTGGTAATCGACGGGGTTACGCCGAACATGATCGA
CTATTTCGGACGGCCGTATGAAGGCATCGCCGTGTTCGACGGCAAAAAGATCACTGTAACAGGGACCCTG
TGGAACGGCAACAAAATTATCGACGAGCGCCTGATCAACCCCGACGGCTCCCTGCTGTTCCGAGTAACCA
TCAACGGAGTGACCGGCTGGCGGCTGTGCGAACGCATTCTGGCGTAAATCCGTAATCGTTAATCCGCAAA
TAACGTAAAAACCCGCTTCGGCGGGTTTTTTTATGGGGGGAGTTTAGGGAAAGAGCATTTGTCAGCTGGA
TCAGCAGATGGGAACCGGATACTCCTCAGCCTCCAGAGTAGCCAATGAGACGCCGAGCGGCCGCTTATTT
GCCGACTACCTTGGTGATCTCGCCTTTCACGTAGTGGACAAATTCTTCCAACTGATCTGCGCGCGAGGCC
AAGCGATCTTCTTCTTGTCCAAGATAAGCCTGTCTAGCTTCAAGTATGACGGGCTGATACTGGGCCGGCA
GGCGCTCCATTGCCCAGTCGGCAGCGACATCCTTCGGCGCGATTTTGCCGGTTACTGCGCTGTACCAAAT
GCGGGACAACGTAAGCACTACATTTCGCTCATCGCCAGCCCAGTCGGGCGGCGAGTTCCATAGCGTTAAG
GTTTCATTTAGCGCCTCAAATAGATCCTGTTCAGGAACCGGATCAAAGAGTTCCTCCGCCGCTGGACCTA
CCAAGGCAACGCTATGTTCTCTTGCTTTTGTCAGCAAGATAGCCAGATCAATGTCGATCGTGGCTGGCTC
GAAGATACCCGCAAGAATGTCATTGCGCTGCCATTCTCCAAATTGCAGTTCGCGCTTAGCTGGATAACGC
CACGGAATGATGTCGTCGTGCACAACAATGGTGACTTCTACAGCGCGGAGAATCTCGCTCTCTCCAGGGG
AAGCCGAAGTTTCCAAAAGGTCGTTGATCAAAGCTCGCCGCGTTGTTTCATCAAGCCTTACGGTCACCGT
AACCAGCAAATCAATATCACTGTGTGGCTTCAGGCCGCCATCCACTGCGGAGCCGTACAAATGTACGGCC
AGCAACGTCGGTTCGAGATGGCGCTCGATGACGCCAACTACCTCTGATAGTTGAGTCGATACTTCGGCGA
TCACCGCTTCCCTCATAATGTTTAACTT
