[The description below was written by a language model from this plasmid's Addgene catalogue record and pLannotate feature annotations shown in this document.]
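Description:
pBTK564 is a broad-host-range bacterial expression plasmid of about 7.8 kb, built on the RSF1010 replicon using the BTK (bee microbiome toolkit) modular assembly system. Replication depends on the RSF1010 oriV together with the plasmid's own replication proteins: RepA and RepC are annotated as separate coding sequences, and the primase function (RepB) is carried within the large mobA/repB gene that spans the numbering origin. A small R1162-like antisense RNA, part of the native control circuitry of this plasmid family, is also detected. Because the replicon supplies its own initiation machinery, it can be maintained at low copy number in a wide range of Gram-negative bacteria as well as in the E. coli cloning strain. The RSF1010 oriT, mobA and mobC are retained, so the plasmid is mobilizable: it can be delivered by conjugation when a helper provides the transfer apparatus. Selection is by spectinomycin through aadA, which also confers streptomycin resistance. The short gentamicin acetyltransferase fragment and the partial class 1 integron Pc promoter next to it appear to be remnants of the cassette from which the marker was derived.

The payload is a NanoLuc luciferase coding sequence, annotated as the human codon-optimized version, which the catalogue entry says is driven by the PA1 promoter. The automated feature table does not annotate that promoter, a ribosome binding site or a terminator, so their exact positions are not stated. NanoLuc is a small, bright luminescent reporter, and the associated work concerns engineering of bee gut microbiome bacteria. The plasmid thus serves as a luminescent reporter for testing gene expression and plasmid function in non-model bacterial hosts.
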