Addgene plasmid #110613: pBTK564
Purpose: BTK assembled broad-host-range plasmid encoding NanoLuc luciferase protein driven by PA1 promoter
Depositing lab: Jeffrey Barrick. Depositing organization: University of Texas at Austin. Publication: Genetic Engineering of Bee Gut Microbiome Bacteria with a Toolkit for Modular Assembly of Broad-Host-Range Plasmids. Leonard SP, Perutka J, Powell JE, Geng P, Richhart DD, Byrom M, Kar S, Davies BW, Ellington AD, Moran NA, Barrick JE. ACS Synth Biol. 2018 May 18;7(5):1279-1290. doi: 10.1021/acssynbio.7b00399. Epub 2018 Apr 13. PubMed 29608282.
Backbone
  Vector backbone: RSF1010
  Vector type: Bacterial Expression
Growth in bacteria
  Bacterial resistance: Spectinomycin, 50 μg/mL
  Growth temperature: 37°C
  Growth strain: DH5alpha
  Copy number: Low Copy
Gene/Insert
  Gene/Insert name: Nanoluc
  Species: Synthetic
  Cloning method: Restriction Enzyme; 5′ cloning site unknown (unknown if destroyed); 3′ cloning site unknown (unknown if destroyed)
Terms and licenses: Academic/Nonprofit Terms; Industry Terms: Not Available to Industry
How to cite: pBTK564 was a gift from Jeffrey Barrick (Addgene plasmid # 110613 ; http://n2t.net/addgene:110613 ; RRID:Addgene_110613)
